>Addgene plasmid #144606 | TFORF3130 | addgene full sequence | sequence record 346762 | Addgene NGS Result
GGCTCCGGTGCCCGTCAGTGGGCAGAGCGCACATCGCCCACAGTCCCCGAGAAGTTGGGGGGAGGGGTCG
GCAATTGAACCGGTGCCTAGAGAAGGTGGCGCGGGGTAAACTGGGAAAGTGATGTCGTGTACTGGCTCCG
CCTTTTTCCCGAGGGTGGGGGAGAACCGTATATAAGTGCAGTAGTCGCCGTGAACGTTCTTTTTCGCAAC
GGGTTTGCCGCCAGAACACAGGTAAGTGCCGTGTGTGGTTCCCGCGGGCCTGGCCTCTTTACGGGTTATG
GCCCTTGCGTGCCTTGAATTACTTCCACCTGGCTGCAGTACGTGATTCTTGATCCCGAGCTTCGGGTTGG
AAGTGGGTGGGAGAGTTCGAGGCCTTGCGCTTAAGGAGCCCCTTCGCCTCGTGCTTGAGTTGAGGCCTGG
CCTGGGCGCTGGGGCCGCCGCGTGCGAATCTGGTGGCACCTTCGCGCCTGTCTCGCTGCTTTCGATAAGT
CTCTAGCCATTTAAAATTTTTGATGACCTGCTGCGACGCTTTTTTTCTGGCAAGATAGTCTTGTAAATGC
GGGCCAAGATCTGCACACTGGTATTTCGGTTTTTGGGGCCGCGGGCGGCGACGGGGCCCGTGCGTCCCAG
CGCACATGTTCGGCGAGGCGGGGCCTGCGAGCGCGGCCACCGAGAATCGGACGGGGGTAGTCTCAAGCTG
GCCGGCCTGCTCTGGTGCCTGGCCTCGCGCCGCCGTGTATCGCCCCGCCCTGGGCGGCAAGGCTGGCCCG
GTCGGCACCAGTTGCGTGAGCGGAAAGATGGCCGCTTCCCGGCCCTGCTGCAGGGAGCTCAAAATGGAGG
ACGCGGCGCTCGGGAGAGCGGGCGGGTGAGTCACCCACACAAAGGAAAAGGGCCTTTCCGTCCTCAGCCG
TCGCTTCATGTGACTCCACGGAGTACCGGGCGCCGTCCAGGCACCTCGATTAGTTCTCGAGCTTTTGGAG
TACGTCGTCTTTAGGTTGGGGGGAGGGGTTTTATGCGATGGAGTTTCCCCACACTGAGTGGGTGGAGACT
GAAGTTAGGCCAGCTTGGCACTTGATGTAATTCTCCTTGGAATTTGCCCTTTTTGAGTTTGGATCTTGGT
TCATTCTCAAGCCTCAGACAGTGGTTCAAAGTTTTTTTCTTCCATTTCAGGTGTCGTGAGGCTAGCATCG
ATTGATCAACAAGTTTGTACAAAAAAGTTGGCACCATGTGTGACCGGAATGGTGGTCGGCGGCTTCGACA
GTGGCTGATCGAGCAGATTGACAGTAGCATGTATCCAGGACTGATTTGGGAGAATGAGGAGAAGAGCATG
TTCCGGATCCCTTGGAAACACGCTGGCAAGCAAGATTATAATCAGGAAGTGGATGCCTCCATTTTTAAGG
CCTGGGCAGTTTTTAAAGGGAAGTTTAAAGAAGGGGACAAAGCTGAACCAGCCACTTGGAAGACGAGGTT
ACGCTGTGCTTTGAATAAGAGCCCAGATTTTGAGGAAGTGACGGACCGGTCCCAACTGGACATTTCCGAG
CCATACAAAGTTTACCGAATTGTTCCTGAGGAAGAGCAAAAATGCAAACTAGGCGTGGCAACTGCTGGCT
GCGTGAATGAAGTTACAGAGATGGAGTGCGGTCGCTCTGAAATCGACGAGCTGATCAAGGAGCCTTCTGT
GGACGATTACATGGGGATGATCAAAAGGAGCCCTTCCCCGCCGGAGGCCTGTCGGAGTCAGCTCCTTCCA
GACTGGTGGGCGCAGCAGCCCAGCACAGGCGTGCCGCTGGTGACGGGGTACACCACCTACGACGCGCACC
ATTCAGCATTCTCCCAGATGGTGATCAGCTTCTACTATGGGGGCAAGCTGGTGGGCCAGGCCACCACCAC
CTGCCCCGAGGGCTGCCGCCTGTCCCTGAGCCAGCCTGGGCTGCCCGGCACCAAGCTGTATGGGCCCGAG
GGCCTGGAGCTGGTGCGCTTCCCGCCGGCCGACGCCATCCCCAGCGAGCGACAGAGGCAGGTGACGCGGA
AGCTGTTCGGGCACCTGGAGCGCGGGGTGCTGCTGCACAGCAGCCGGCAGGGCGTGTTCGTCAAGCGGCT
GTGCCAGGGCCGCGTGTTCTGCAGCGGCAACGCCGTGGTGTGCAAAGGCAGGCCCAACAAGCTGGAGCGT
GATGAGGTGGTCCAGGTCTTCGACACCAGCCAGTTCTTCCGAGAGCTGCAGCAGTTCTATAACAGCCAGG
GCCGGCTTCCTGACGGCAGGGTGGTGCTGTGCTTTGGGGAAGAGTTTCCGGATATGGCCCCCTTGCGCTC
CAAACTCATTCTCGTGCAGATTGAGCAGCTGTATGTCCGGCAACTGGCAGAAGAGGCTGGGAAGAGCTGT
GGAGCCGGCTCTGTGATGCAGGCCCCCGAGGAGCCGCCGCCAGACCAGGTCTTCCGGATGTTTCCAGATA
TTTGTGCCTCACACCAGAGATCATTTTTCAGAGAAAACCAACAGATCACCGTCTTGCCAACTTTCTTGTA
CAAAGTGGTTGATATCGGTAAGCCTATCCCTAACCCTCTCCTCGGTCTCGATTCTACGTAGTAATGAACT
AGTCCGTAACTTGAAAGTATTTCGATTTCTTGGCTTTATATATCTTGTGGAAAGGACGACAGCTTATAAA
AGTATTGATGTTGACGCGTTAAGTCGACAATCAACCTCTGGATTACAAAATTTGTGAAAGATTGACTGGT
ATTCTTAACTATGTTGCTCCTTTTACGCTATGTGGATACGCTGCTTTAATGCCTTTGTATCATGCTATTG
CTTCCCGTATGGCTTTCATTTTCTCCTCCTTGTATAAATCCTGGTTGCTGTCTCTTTATGAGGAGTTGTG
GCCCGTTGTCAGGCAACGTGGCGTGGTGTGCACTGTGTTTGCTGACGCAACCCCCACTGGTTGGGGCATT
GCCACCACCTGTCAGCTCCTTTCCGGGACTTTCGCTTTCCCCCTCCCTATTGCCACGGCGGAACTCATCG
CCGCCTGCCTTGCCCGCTGCTGGACAGGGGCTCGGCTGTTGGGCACTGACAATTCCGTGGTGTTGTCGGG
GAAATCATCGTCCTTTCCTTGGCTGCTCGCCTGTGTTGCCACCTGGATTCTGCGCGGGACGTCCTTCTGC
TACGTCCCTTCGGCCCTCAATCCAGCGGACCTTCCTTCCCGCGGCCTGCTGCCGGCTCTGCGGCCTCTTC
CGCGTCTTCGCCTTCGCCCTCAGACGAGTCGGATCTCCCTTTGGGCCGCCTCCCCGCGTCGACTTTAAGA
CCAATGACTTACAAGGCAGCTGTAGATCTTAGCCACTTTTTAAAAGAAAAGGGGGGACTGGAAGGGCTAA
TTCACTCCCAACGAAGACAAGATCTGCTTTTTGCTTGTACTGGGTCTCTCTGGTTAGACCAGATCTGAGC
CTGGGAGCTCTCTGGCTAACTAGGGAACCCACTGCTTAAGCCTCAATAAAGCTTGCCTTGAGTGCTTCAA
GTAGTGTGTGCCCGTCTGTTGTGTGACTCTGGTAACTAGAGATCCCTCAGACCCTTTTAGTCAGTGTGGA
AAATCTCTAGCAGTACGTATAGTAGTTCATGTCATCTTATTATTCAGTATTTATAACTTGCAAAGAAATG
AATATCAGAGAGTGAGAGGAACTTGTTTATTGCAGCTTATAATGGTTACAAATAAAGCAATAGCATCACA
AATTTCACAAATAAAGCATTTTTTTCACTGCATTCTAGTTGTGGTTTGTCCAAACTCATCAATGTATCTT
ATCATGTCTGGCTCTAGCTATCCCGCCCCTAACTCCGCCCATCCCGCCCCTAACTCCGCCCAGTTCCGCC
CATTCTCCGCCCCATGGCTGACTAATTTTTTTTATTTATGCAGAGGCCGAGGCCGCCTCGGCCTCTGAGC
TATTCCAGAAGTAGTGAGGAGGCTTTTTTGGAGGCCTAGGGACGTACCCAATTCGCCCTATAGTGAGTCG
TATTACGCGCGCTCACTGGCCGTCGTTTTACAACGTCGTGACTGGGAAAACCCTGGCGTTACCCAACTTA
ATCGCCTTGCAGCACATCCCCCTTTCGCCAGCTGGCGTAATAGCGAAGAGGCCCGCACCGATCGCCCTTC
CCAACAGTTGCGCAGCCTGAATGGCGAATGGG
[124 nt withheld, positions 4163-4286]
C
[91 nt withheld, positions 4288-4378]
A
[49 nt withheld, positions 4380-4428]
CCTTTGACGTTGGAGTCCACGTTCTTT
[37 nt withheld, positions 4456-4492]
ACCCTATCTCGGTCTATTCTTTTGATTTATAAGGGATTTTGCCGATTTCGGCCTATTGGTTAAAAAATGA
GCTGATTTAACAAAAATTTAACGCGAATTTTAACAAAATATTAACGCTTACAATTTAGGTGGCACTTTTC
GGGGAAATGTGCGCGGAACCCCTATTTGTTTATTTTTCTAAATACATTCAAATATGTATCCGCTCATGAG
ACAATAACCCTGATAAATGCTTCAATAATATTGAAAAAGGAAGAGTATGAGTATTCAACATTTCCGTGTC
GCCCTTATTCCCTTTTTTGCGGCATTTTGCCTTCCTGTTTTTGCTCACCCAGAAACGCTGGTGAAAGTAA
AAGATGCTGAAGATCAGTTGGGTGCACGAGTGGGTTACATCGAACTGGATCTCAACAGCGGTAAGATCCT
TGAGAGTTTTCGCCCCGAAGAACGTTTTCCAATGATGAGCACTTTTAAAGTTCTGCTATGTGGCGCGGTA
TTATCCCGTATTGACGCCGGGCAAGAGCAACTCGGTCGCCGCATACACTATTCTCAGAATGACTTGGTTG
AGTACTCACCAGTCACAGAAAAGCATCTTACGGATGGCATGACAGTAAGAGAATTATGCAGTGCTGCCAT
AACCATGAGTGATAACACTGCGGCCAACTTACTTCTGACAACGATCGGAGGACCGAAGGAGCTAACCGCT
TTTTTGCACAACATGGGGGATCATGTAACTCGCCTTGATCGTTGGGAACCGGAGCTGAATGAAGCCATAC
CAAACGACGAGCGTGACACCACGATGCCTGTAGCAATGGCAACAACGTTGCGCAAACTATTAACTGGCGA
ACTACTTACTCTAGCTTCCCGGCAACAATTAATAGACTGGATGGAGGCGGATAAAGTTGCAGGACCACTT
CTGCGCTCGGCCCTTCCGGCTGGCTGGTTTATTGCTGATAAATCTGGAGCCGGTGAGCGTGGGTCTCGCG
GTATCATTGCAGCACTGGGGCCAGATGGTAAGCCCTCCCGTATCGTAGTTATCTACACGACGGGGAGTCA
GGCAACTATGGATGAACGAAATAGACAGATCGCTGAGATAGGTGCCTCACTGATTAAGCATTGGTAACTG
TCAGACCAAGTTTACTCATATATACTTTAGATTGATTTAAAACTTCATTTTTAATTTAAAAGGATCTAGG
TGAAGATCCTTTTTGATAATCTCATGACCAAAATCCCTTAACGTGAGTTTTCGTTCCACTGAGCGTCAGA
CCCCGTAGAAAAGATCAAAGGATCTTCTTGAGATCCTTTTTTTCTGCGCGTAATCTGCTGCTTGCAAACA
AAAAAACCACCGCTACCAGCGGTGGTTTGTTTGCCGGATCAAGAGCTACCAACTCTTTTTCCGAAGGTAA
CTGGCTTCAGCAGAGCGCAGATACCAAATACTGTTCTTCTAGTGTAGCCGTAGTTAGGCCACCACTTCAA
GAACTCTGTAGCACCGCCTACATACCTCGCTCTGCTAATCCTGTTACCAGTGGCTGCTGCCAGTGGCGAT
AAGTCGTGTCTTACCGGGTTGGACTCAAGACGATAGTTACCGGATAAGGCGCAGCGGTCGGGCTGAACGG
GGGGTTCGTGCACACAGCCCAGCTTGGAGCGAACGACCTACACCGAACTGAGATACCTACAGCGTGAGCT
ATGAGAAAGCGCCACGCTTCCCGAAGGGAGAAAGGCGGACAGGTATCCGGTAAGCGGCAGGGTCGGAACA
GGAGAGCGCACGAGGGAGCTTCCAGGGGGAAACGCCTGGTATCTTTATAGTCCTGTCGGGTTTCGCCACC
TCTGACTTGAGCGTCGATTTTTGTGATGCTCGTCAGGGGGGCGGAGCCTATGGAAAAACGCCAGCAACGC
GGCCTTTTTACGGTTCCTGGCCTTTTGCTGGCCTTTTGCTCACATGTTCTTTCCTGCGTTATCCCCTGAT
TCTGTGGATAACCGTATTACCGCCTTTGAGTGAGCTGATACCGCTCGCCGCAGCCGAACGACCGAGCGCA
GCGAGTCAGTGAGCGAGGAAGCGGAAGAGCGCCCAATACGCAAACCGCCTCTCCCCGCGCGTTGGCCGAT
TCATTAATGCAGCTGGCACGACAGGTTTCCCGACTGGAAAGCGGGCAGTGAGCGCAACGCAATTAATGTG
AGTTAGCTCACTCATTAGGCACCCCAGGCTTTACACTTTATGCTTCCGGCTCGTATGTTGTGTGGAATTG
TGAGCGGATAACAATTTCACACAGGAAACAGCTATGACCATGATTACGCCAAGCGCGCAATTAACCCTCA
CTAAAGGGAACAAAAGCTGGAGCTGCAAGCTTAATGTAGTCTTATGCAATACTCTTGTAGTCTTGCAACA
TGGTAACGATGAGTTAGCAACATGCCTTACAAGGAGAGAAAAAGCACCGTGCATGCCGATTGGTGGAAGT
AAGGTGGTACGATCGTGCCTTATTAGGAAGGCAACAGACGGGTCTGACATGGATTGGACGAACCACTGAA
TTGCCGCATTGCAGAGATATTGTATTTAAGTGCCTAGCTCGATACATAAACGGGTCTCTCTGGTTAGACC
AGATCTGAGCCTGGGAGCTCTCTGGCTAACTAGGGAACCCACTGCTTAAGCCTCAATAAAGCTTGCCTTG
AGTGCTTCAAGTAGTGTGTGCCCGTCTGTTGTGTGACTCTGGTAACTAGAGATCCCTCAGACCCTTTTAG
TCAGTGTGGAAAATCTCTAGCAGTGGCGCCCGAACAGGGACTTGAAAGCGAAAGGGAAACCAGAGGAGCT
CTCTCGACGCAGGACTCGGCTTGCTGAAGCGCGCACGGCAAGAGGCGAGGGGCGGCGACTGGTGAGTACG
CCAAAAATTTTGACTAGCGGAGGCTAGAAGGAGAGAGATGGGTGCGAGAGCGTCAGTATTAAGCGGGGGA
GAATTAGATCGCGATGGGAAAAAATTCGGTTAAGGCCAGGGGGAAAGAAAAAATATAAATTAAAACATAT
AGTATGGGCAAGCAGGGAGCTAGAACGATTCGCAGTTAATCCTGGCCTGTTAGAAACATCAGAAGGCTGT
AGACAAATACTGGGACAGCTACAACCATCCCTTCAGACAGGATCAGAAGAACTTAGATCATTATATAATA
CAGTAGCAACCCTCTATTGTGTGCATCAAAGGATAGAGATAAAAGACACCAAGGAAGCTTTAGACAAGAT
AGAGGAAGAGCAAAACAAAAGTAAGACCACCGCACAGCAAGCGGCCGCTGATCTTCAGACCTGGAGGAGG
AGATATGAGGGACAATTGGAGAAGTGAATTATATAAATATAAAGTAGTAAAAATTGAACCATTAGGAGTA
GCACCCACCAAGGCAAAGAGAAGAGTGGTGCAGAGAGAAAAAAGAGCAGTGGGAATAGGAGCTTTGTTCC
TTGGGTTCTTGGGAGCAGCAGGAAGCACTATGGGCGCAGCGTCAATGACGCTGACGGTACAGGCCAGACA
ATTATTGTCTGGTATAGTGCAGCAGCAGAACAATTTGCTGAGGGCTATTGAGGCGCAACAGCATCTGTTG
CAACTCACAGTCTGGGGCATCAAGCAGCTCCAGGCAAGAATCCTGGCTGTGGAAAGATACCTAAAGGATC
AACAGCTCCTGGGGATTTGGGGTTGCTCTGGAAAACTCATTTGCACCACTGCTGTGCCTTGGAATGCTAG
TTGGAGTAATAAATCTCTGGAACAGATTTGGAATCACACGACCTGGATGGAGTGGGACAGAGAAATTAAC
AATTACACAAGCTTAATACACTCCTTAATTGAAGAATCGCAAAACCAGCAAGAAAAGAATGAACAAGAAT
TATTGGAATTAGATAAATGGGCAAGTTTGTGGAATTGGTTTAACATAACAAATTGGCTGTGGTATATAAA
ATTATTCATAATGATAGTAGGAGGCTTGGTAGGTTTAAGAATAGTTTTTGCTGTACTTTCTATAGTGAAT
AGAGTTAGGCAGGGATATTCACCATTATCGTTTCAGACCCACCTCCCAACCCCGAGGGGACCCATGCATT
GCATCTCAATTAGTCAGCAACCAGGTGTGGAAAGTCCCCAGGCTCCCCAGCAGGCAGAAGTATGCAAAGC
ATGCGTCTCAATTAGTCAGCAACCATAGTCCCGCCCCTAACTCCGCCCATCCCGCCCCTAACTCCGCCCA
GTTCCGCCCATTCTCCGCCCCATGGCTGACTAATTTTTTTTATTTATGCAGAGGCCGAGGCCGCCTCGGC
CTCTGAGCTATTCCAGAAGTAGTGAGGAGGCTTTTTTGGAGGCCTAGGCTTTTGCAAAAAGCTTTCTAGA
GGTACCACCGGAGCTTACCATGACCGAGTACAAGCCCACGGTGCGCCTCGCCACCCGCGACGACGTCCCC
AGGGCCGTACGCACCCTCGCCGCCGCGTTCGCCGACTACCCCGCCACGCGCCACACCGTCGATCCGGACC
GCCACATCGAGCGGGTCACCGAGCTGCAAGAACTCTTCCTCACGCGCGTCGGGCTCGACATCGGCAAGGT
GTGGGTCGCGGACGACGGCGCCGCCGTGGCGGTCTGGACCACGCCGGAGAGCGTCGAAGCGGGGGCGGTG
TTCGCCGAGATCGGCCCGCGCATGGCCGAGTTGAGCGGTTCCCGGCTGGCCGCGCAGCAACAGATGGAAG
GCCTCCTGGCGCCGCACCGGCCCAAGGAGCCCGCGTGGTTCCTGGCCACCGTCGGCGTCTCGCCCGACCA
CCAGGGCAAGGGTCTGGGCAGCGCCGTCGTGCTCCCCGGAGTGGAGGCGGCCGAGCGCGCCGGGGTGCCC
GCCTTCCTGGAGACCTCCGCGCCCCGCAACCTCCCCTTCTACGAGCGGCTCGGCTTCACCGTCACCGCCG
ACGTCGAGGTGCCCGAAGGACCGCGCACCTGGTGCATGACCCGCAAGCCCGGTGCCAGTTAACGAATTCT
AGATCTTGAGACAAATGGCAGTATTCATCCACAATTTTAAAAGAAAAGGGGGGATTGGGGGGTACAGTGC
AGGGGAAAGAATAGTAGACATAATAGCAACAGACATACAAACTAAAGAATTACAAAAACAAATTACAAAA
ATTCAAAATTTTCGGGTTTATTACAGGGACAGCAGAGATCCACTTTGGCGCCGGCTCGAGGCCTGCAGGT
GCAAAGATGGATAAAGTTTTAAACAGAGAGGAATCTTTGCAGCTAATGGACCTTCTAGGTCTTGAAAGGA
GTGGGAATT
Features (pLannotate 1.2.2; 34 found; start..end, strand, type, name):
      1..1179    +  promoter       EF-1α promoter: strong constitutive promoter for human elongation factor EF-1α
   1200..1217    +  protein_bind   attB1 (fragment): mutant version of attB; core recombination site for the Gateway® BP reaction BP Clonase™
   1226..2503    +  CDS            IRF8: IRF8_HUMAN - Also known as ICSBP1 From Homo sapiens (Human).
   2511..2528    -  protein_bind   attB2 (fragment): mutant version of attB; core recombination site for the Gateway® BP reaction BP Clonase™
   2537..2578    +  CDS            V5 tag: epitope tag from simian virus 5
   2594..2647    +  promoter       U6 promoter (fragment): RNA polymerase III promoter for human U6 snRNA
   2689..3277    +  misc_feature   WPRE: woodchuck hepatitis virus posttranscriptional regulatory element
   3328..3347    +  misc_feature   cPPT/CTS (fragment): central polypurine tract and central termination sequence of HIV-1
   3349..3582    +  LTR            3' LTR (ΔU3): self-inactivating 3' long terminal repeat (LTR) from HIV-1
   3660..3781    +  polyA_signal   SV40 poly(A) signal: SV40 polyadenylation signal
   3821..3956    +  rep_origin     SV40 ori: SV40 origin of replication
   3977..3995    -  promoter       T7 promoter: promoter for bacteriophage T7 RNA polymerase
   4003..4158    +  CDS            lacZα (fragment): LacZα fragment of β-galactosidase; lacZ fragment
   4163..4591    +  rep_origin     f1 ori (sequence partly withheld): f1 bacteriophage origin of replication; arrow indicates direction of (+) strand synthesis
   4644..4748    +  promoter       AmpR promoter: bla
   4749..5609    +  CDS            AmpR: β-lactamase; bla; confers resistance to ampicillin, carbenicillin, and related antibiotics
   5780..6368    +  rep_origin     ori: high-copy-number ColE1/pMB1/pBR322/pUC origin of replication
   6551..6643    +  CDS            lacI (fragment): lac repressor; lacI; The lac repressor binds to the lac operator to inhibit transcription in E. coli. This inhibition can be relieved by adding lactose or isopropyl-β-D-thiogalactopyranoside (IPTG).
   6656..6677    +  protein_bind   CAP binding site: CAP binding activates transcription in the presence of cAMP. E. coli catabolite activator protein
   6692..6722    +  promoter       lac promoter: promoter for the E. coli lac operon
   6730..6746    +  protein_bind   lac operator: The lac repressor binds to the lac operator to inhibit transcription in E. coli. This inhibition can be relieved by adding lactose or isopropyl-β-D-thiogalactopyranoside (IPTG). lac repressor encoded by lacI
   6791..6809    +  promoter       T3 promoter: promoter for bacteriophage T3 RNA polymerase
   6837..7063    +  promoter       RSV promoter: Rous sarcoma virus enhancer/promoter
   7064..7244    +  LTR            5' LTR (truncated): truncated 5' long terminal repeat (LTR) from HIV-1
   7291..7416    +  misc_feature   HIV-1 Ψ: packaging signal of human immunodeficiency virus type 1
   7400..7763    +  CDS            HIV-1 gag (fragment): gag protein from human immunodeficiency virus 1; gag
   7909..8142    +  misc_feature   RRE: The Rev response element (RRE) of HIV-1 allows for Rev-dependent mRNA export from the nucleus to the cytoplasm.
   8519..8545    +  CDS            Rev (fragment): human immunodeficiency virus 1 (HIV-1) Rev protein; rev; enhances nuclear export of unspliced and incompletely spliced viral mRNAs
   8552..8575    +  promoter       SV40 promoter (fragment): SV40 early promoter
   8576..8647    +  promoter       SV40 promoter (fragment): SV40 enhancer and early promoter
   8671..8806    +  rep_origin     SV40 ori: SV40 origin of replication
   8852..9448    +  CDS            PuroR (fragment): puromycin N-acetyltransferase; pac from Streptomyces; confers resistance to puromycin
   9497..9614    +  misc_feature   cPPT/CTS: central polypurine tract and central termination sequence of HIV-1
   9679..9745    +  CDS            small t antigen (fragment): SV40 (simian virus 40) small t antigen
