[The description below was written by a language model from this plasmid's Addgene catalogue record and pLannotate feature annotations shown in this document.]
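Description:
TFORF3130 is a lentiviral mammalian expression plasmid built on the pLX_TRC317 backbone and carrying the human transcription factor IRF8 (also known as ICSBP) as a barcoded open reading frame. It belongs to a collection of transcription factor ORF vectors in which each construct carries a unique 24-bp barcode, so that the factor can be identified by sequencing in pooled overexpression screens; the barcode itself is not annotated in the feature table. In bacteria the plasmid is maintained through a high-copy ColE1/pUC-type origin and ampicillin resistance (AmpR). An f1 origin and lac/T7/T3 remnants from the cloning backbone are also present. The depositor notes that the plasmid can recombine during propagation.

The viral genome is a third-generation, self-inactivating design. An RSV promoter drives a truncated HIV-1 5' LTR, followed by the Ψ packaging signal with a gag fragment and the RRE for Rev-dependent export of the genomic RNA. Downstream sit an SV40 early promoter driving the puromycin resistance gene for selection of transduced cells, and a cPPT/CTS. The EF-1α promoter then constitutively expresses IRF8, which was inserted by Gateway recombination and is therefore flanked by attB1 and attB2 remnants, with a V5 epitope tag at its C terminus for detection. A WPRE after the cassette enhances transcript stability and expression, and the ΔU3 3' LTR inactivates LTR promoter activity after integration. An SV40 poly(A) signal lies beyond the LTR. A short U6 promoter fragment between the V5 tag and the WPRE is annotated, but its role is not stated in the record. The construct is intended for stable IRF8 overexpression, for example in directed differentiation screens.
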