Addgene plasmid #144606: TFORF3130
Purpose: Lentiviral vector for overexpressing transcription factor ORFs with unique 24-bp barcodes. Barcodes facilitate identification of transcription factors in pooled screens.
Depositing lab: Feng Zhang. Depositing organization: Broad Institute. Publication: A transcription factor atlas of directed differentiation. Joung J, Ma S, Tay T, Geiger-Schuller KR, Kirchgatterer PC, Verdine VK, Guo B, Arias-Garcia MA, Allen WE, Singh A, Kuksenko O, Abudayyeh OO, Gootenberg JS, Fu Z, Macrae RK, Buenrostro JD, Regev A, Zhang F. Cell. 2023 Jan 5;186(1):209-229.e26. doi: 10.1016/j.cell.2022.11.026. PubMed 36608654.
Backbone
  Vector backbone: pLX_TRC317
  Backbone manufacturer: Broad Institute Genetic Perturbation Platform
  Backbone size w/o insert (bp): 8264
  Vector type: Mammalian Expression, Lentiviral
  Selectable markers: Puromycin
Growth in bacteria
  Bacterial resistance: Ampicillin, 100 μg/mL
  Growth temperature: 37°C
  Growth strain: NEB Stable
  Copy number: High Copy
Gene/Insert
  Gene/Insert name: IRF8
  Species: H. sapiens (human)
  Insert size (bp): 1487
  Entrez Gene: IRF8 (a.k.a. H-ICSBP, ICSBP, ICSBP1, IMD32A, IMD32B, IRF-8)
  Promoter: EF1a
  Tag / fusion protein: V5 (C terminal on insert)
  Cloning method: Gateway Cloning
  Sequencing primers: 5′ GGGTGGAGACTGAAGTTAGGCCAG; 3′ CACATAGCGTAAAAGGAGCAACATAG
Resource information
  A portion of this plasmid was derived from a plasmid made by: Broad Institute Genetic Perturbation Platform
Terms and licenses: Academic/Nonprofit Terms; Industry Terms: Not Available to Industry
Depositor comments: NM_002163.2 Please test multiple small colonies in case of plasmid recombination. To make this collection available in a timely manner, a portion of this collection was not fully sequenced by Addgene. If an Addgene verified full plasmid sequence is not available, please contact us prior to placing an order to request the full sequence.
How to cite: TFORF3130 was a gift from Feng Zhang (Addgene plasmid # 144606 ; http://n2t.net/addgene:144606 ; RRID:Addgene_144606)
