>Addgene plasmid #144606 | TFORF3130 | depositor partial sequence | sequence record 285933 | Insert
ATCGATTGATCAACAAGTTTGTACAAAAAAGTTGGCACCATGTGTGACCGGAATGGTGGTCGGCGGCTTC
GACAGTGGCTGATCGAGCAGATTGACAGTAGCATGTATCCAGGACTGATTTGGGAGAATGAGGAGAAGAG
CATGTTCCGGATCCCTTGGAAACACGCTGGCAAGCAAGATTATAATCAGGAAGTGGATGCCTCCATTTTT
AAGGCCTGGGCAGTTTTTAAAGGGAAGTTTAAAGAAGGGGACAAAGCTGAACCAGCCACTTGGAAGACGA
GGTTACGCTGTGCTTTGAATAAGAGCCCAGATTTTGAGGAAGTGACGGACCGGTCCCAACTGGACATTTC
CGAGCCATACAAAGTTTACCGAATTGTTCCTGAGGAAGAGCAAAAATGCAAACTAGGCGTGGCAACTGCT
GGCTGCGTGAATGAAGTTACAGAGATGGAGTGCGGTCGCTCTGAAATCGACGAGCTGATCAAGGAGCCTT
CTGTGGACGATTACATGGGGATGATCAAAAGGAGCCCTTCCCCGCCGGAGGCCTGTCGGAGTCAGCTCCT
TCCAGACTGGTGGGCGCAGCAGCCCAGCACAGGCGTGCCGCTGGTGACGGGGTACACCACCTACGACGCG
CACCATTCAGCATTCTCCCAGATGGTGATCAGCTTCTACTATGGGGGCAAGCTGGTGGGCCAGGCCACCA
CCACCTGCCCCGAGGGCTGCCGCCTGTCCCTGAGCCAGCCTGGGCTGCCCGGCACCAAGCTGTATGGGCC
CGAGGGCCTGGAGCTGGTGCGCTTCCCGCCGGCCGACGCCATCCCCAGCGAGCGACAGAGGCAGGTGACG
CGGAAGCTGTTCGGGCACCTGGAGCGCGGGGTGCTGCTGCACAGCAGCCGGCAGGGCGTGTTCGTCAAGC
GGCTGTGCCAGGGCCGCGTGTTCTGCAGCGGCAACGCCGTGGTGTGCAAAGGCAGGCCCAACAAGCTGGA
GCGTGATGAGGTGGTCCAGGTCTTCGACACCAGCCAGTTCTTCCGAGAGCTGCAGCAGTTCTATAACAGC
CAGGGCCGGCTTCCTGACGGCAGGGTGGTGCTGTGCTTTGGGGAAGAGTTTCCGGATATGGCCCCCTTGC
GCTCCAAACTCATTCTCGTGCAGATTGAGCAGCTGTATGTCCGGCAACTGGCAGAAGAGGCTGGGAAGAG
CTGTGGAGCCGGCTCTGTGATGCAGGCCCCCGAGGAGCCGCCGCCAGACCAGGTCTTCCGGATGTTTCCA
GATATTTGTGCCTCACACCAGAGATCATTTTTCAGAGAAAACCAACAGATCACCGTCTTGCCAACTTTCT
TGTACAAAGTGGTTGATATCGGTAAGCCTATCCCTAACCCTCTCCTCGGTCTCGATTCTACGTAGTAATG
AACTAGTCCGTAACTTGAAAGTATTTCGATTTCTTGGCTTTATATATCTTGTGGAAAGGACGACAGCTTA
TAAAAGTATTGATGTTG
