>Addgene plasmid #144606 | TFORF3130 | depositor partial sequence | sequence record 285934 | Barcode
CAGCTTATAAAAGTATTGATGTTG
